>Addgene plasmid #57453 | mEos3.2-Cx43-7 | addgene full sequence | sequence record 210795 | Addgene NGS Result
TTCTTTCCTGCGTTATCCCCTGATTCTGTGGATAACCGTATTACCGCCATGCATTAGTTATTAATAGTAA
TCAATTACGGGGTCATTAGTTCATAGCCCATATATGGAGTTCCGCGTTACATAACTTACGGTAAATGGCC
CGCCTGGCTGACCGCCCAACGACCCCCGCCCATTGACGTCAATAATGACGTATGTTCCCATAGTAACGCC
AATAGGGACTTTCCATTGACGTCAATGGGTGGAGTATTTACGGTAAACTGCCCACTTGGCAGTACATCAA
GTGTATCATATGCCAAGTACGCCCCCTATTGACGTCAATGACGGTAAATGGCCCGCCTGGCATTATGCCC
AGTACATGACCTTATGGGACTTTCCTACTTGGCAGTACATCTACGTATTAGTCATCGCTATTACCATGGT
GATGCGGTTTTGGCAGTACATCAATGGGCGTGGATAGCGGTTTGACTCACGGGGATTTCCAAGTCTCCAC
CCCATTGACGTCAATGGGAGTTTGTTTTGGCACCAAAATCAACGGGACTTTCCAAAATGTCGTAACAACT
CCGCCCCATTGACGCAAATGGGCGGTAGGCGTGTACGGTGGGAGGTCTATATAAGCAGAGCTGGTTTAGT
GAACCGTCAGATCCGCTAGCGCTACCGGACTCAGATCTCGAGCTCAAGCTTCGAATTCGGCAGCACTTTT
CTTTCATTGGGGGGAAGGCGTGAGGAAAGTACCAAACAGCAGCAGACTTTTAAACTTTAAACAGACAGGT
CTGAGAGCCTGAACTCTCATTTTTCCTTTGACTTCAGCCTCCAAGGAGTTCCACCAACTTTGGCGCGCCG
GCTTCACTTTCATTAAGTGAAAGAGAGGTGCCCAGACATGGGTGACTGGAGTGCCTTGGGGAAGCTTCTG
GACAAGGTCCAAGCCTACTCCACCGCTGGAGGGAAGGTGTGGCTGTCAGTGCTCTTCATATTCAGAATCC
TGCTCCTGGGGACAGCTGTTGAGTCAGCTTGGGGTGATGAACAGTCTGCCTTTCGCTGTAACACTCAACA
ACCTGGCTGCGAAAACGTCTGCTATGACAAGTCCTTCCCCATCTCTCACGTGCGCTTCTGGGTCCTTCAG
ATCATATTCGTGTCTGTGCCCACACTCCTGTACTTGGCCCATGTGTTCTATGTGATGAGGAAGGAAGAGA
AGCTAAACAAGAAAGAAGAGGAGCTCAAAGTGGCCCAGACTGACGGGGTCAACGTGGAGATGCACCTGAA
GCAGATTGAAATCAAGAAGTTCAAGTACGGGATTGAAGAGCACGGCAAGGTGAAAATGAGGGGCGGCTTG
CTGAGAACCTACATCATCAGCATCCTCTTCAAGTCTGTCTTCGAGGTGGCCTTCCTGCTCATCCAGTGGT
ACATCTATGGGTTCAGCTTGAGCGCGGTCTACACCTGCAAGAGAGATCCCTGCCCCCACCAGGTAGACTG
CTTCCTCTCACGTCCCACGGAGAAAACCATCTTCATCATCTTCATGCTGGTGGTGTCCTTGGTGTCTCTC
GCTTTGAACATCATTGAGCTCTTCTACGTCTTCTTCAAGGGCGTTAAGGATCGCGTGAAGGGAAGAAGCG
ATCCTTACCACGCCACCACTGGCCCACTGAGCCCATCAAAAGACTGCGGATCTCCAAAATACGCCTACTT
CAATGGCTGCTCCTCACCAACGGCTCCACTCTCGCCTATGTCTCCTCCTGGGTACAAGCTGGTTACTGGT
GACAGAAACAATTCCTCGTGCCGCAATTACAACAAGCAAGCTAGCGAGCAAAACTGGGCGAACTACAGCG
CAGAGCAAAATCGCATGGGGCAGGCCGGAAGCACCATCTCCAACTCGCACGCCCAGCCGTTCGATTTCCC
CGACGACAACCAGAATGCCAAAAAAGTTGCTGCTGGACATGAACTCCAGCCATTAGCCATCGTGGACCAA
CGACCTTCCAGCAGAGCCAGCAGCCGCGCCAGCAGCAGGCCTCGGCCTGATGACCTGGAGATTGCGGATC
CACCGGTCGCCACCATGAGTGCGATTAAGCCAGACATGAAGATCAAACTCCGTATGGAAGGCAACGTAAA
CGGGCACCACTTTGTGATCGACGGAGATGGTACAGGCAAGCCTTTTGAGGGAAAACAGAGTATGGATCTT
GAAGTCAAAGAGGGCGGACCTCTGCCTTTTGCCTTTGATATCCTGACCACTGCATTCCATTACGGCAACA
GGGTATTCGCCAAATATCCAGACAACATACAAGACTATTTTAAGCAGTCGTTTCCTAAGGGGTATTCGTG
GGAACGAAGCTTGACTTTCGAAGACGGGGGCATTTGCAACGCCAGAAACGACATAACAATGGAAGGGGAC
ACTTTCTATAATAAAGTTCGATTTTATGGTACCAACTTTCCCGCCAATGGTCCAGTTATGCAGAAGAAGA
CGCTGAAATGGGAGCCCTCCACTGAGAAAATGTATGTGCGTGATGGAGTGCTGACGGGTGATATTGAGAT
GGCTTTGTTGCTTGAAGGAAATGCCCATTACCGATGTGACTTCAGAACTACTTACAAAGCTAAGGAGAAG
GGTGTCAAGTTACCAGGCGCCCACTTTGTGGACCACTGCATTGAGATTTTAAGCCATGACAAAGATTACA
ACAAGGTTAAGCTGTATGAGCATGCTGTTGCTCATTCTGGATTGCCTGACAATGCCAGACGATAAGCGGC
CGCGACTCTAGATCATAATCAGCCATACCACATTTGTAGAGGTTTTACTTGCTTTAAAAAACCTCCCACA
CCTCCCCCTGAACCTGAAACATAAAATGAATGCAATTGTTGTTGTTAACTTGTTTATTGCAGCTTATAAT
GGTTACAAATAAAGCAATAGCATCACAAATTTCACAAATAAAGCATTTTTTTCACTGCATTCTAGTTGTG
GTTTGTCCAAACTCATCAATGTATCTTAAGGCGTAAATTGTAAGCGTTAATATTTTGTTAAAATTCGCGT
TAAATTTTTGTTAAATCAGCTCATTTTTTAACCAATAGGCCGAAATCGGCAAAATCCCTTATAAATCAAA
AGAATAGACCGAGATAGGGT
[37 nt withheld, positions 3101-3137]
AAAGAACGTGGACTCCAACGTCAAAGG
[49 nt withheld, positions 3165-3213]
T
[91 nt withheld, positions 3215-3305]
G
[124 nt withheld, positions 3307-3430]
CAGGTGGCACTTTTCGGGGAAATGTGCGCGGAACCCCTATTTGTTTATTTTTCTAAATACATTCAAATAT
GTATCCGCTCATGAGACAATAACCCTGATAAATGCTTCAATAATATTGAAAAAGGAAGAGTCCTGAGGCG
GAAAGAACCAGCTGTGGAATGTGTGTCAGTTAGGGTGTGGAAAGTCCCCAGGCTCCCCAGCAGGCAGAAG
TATGCAAAGCATGCATCTCAATTAGTCAGCAACCAGGTGTGGAAAGTCCCCAGGCTCCCCAGCAGGCAGA
AGTATGCAAAGCATGCATCTCAATTAGTCAGCAACCATAGTCCCGCCCCTAACTCCGCCCATCCCGCCCC
TAACTCCGCCCAGTTCCGCCCATTCTCCGCCCCATGGCTGACTAATTTTTTTTATTTATGCAGAGGCCGA
GGCCGCCTCGGCCTCTGAGCTATTCCAGAAGTAGTGAGGAGGCTTTTTTGGAGGCCTAGGCTTTTGCAAA
GATCGATCAAGAGACAGGATGAGGATCGTTTCGCATGATTGAACAAGATGGATTGCACGCAGGTTCTCCG
GCCGCTTGGGTGGAGAGGCTATTCGGCTATGACTGGGCACAACAGACAATCGGCTGCTCTGATGCCGCCG
TGTTCCGGCTGTCAGCGCAGGGGCGCCCGGTTCTTTTTGTCAAGACCGACCTGTCCGGTGCCCTGAATGA
ACTGCAAGACGAGGCAGCGCGGCTATCGTGGCTGGCCACGACGGGCGTTCCTTGCGCAGCTGTGCTCGAC
GTTGTCACTGAAGCGGGAAGGGACTGGCTGCTATTGGGCGAAGTGCCGGGGCAGGATCTCCTGTCATCTC
ACCTTGCTCCTGCCGAGAAAGTATCCATCATGGCTGATGCAATGCGGCGGCTGCATACGCTTGATCCGGC
TACCTGCCCATTCGACCACCAAGCGAAACATCGCATCGAGCGAGCACGTACTCGGATGGAAGCCGGTCTT
GTCGATCAGGATGATCTGGACGAAGAGCATCAGGGGCTCGCGCCAGCCGAACTGTTCGCCAGGCTCAAGG
CGAGCATGCCCGACGGCGAGGATCTCGTCGTGACCCATGGCGATGCCTGCTTGCCGAATATCATGGTGGA
AAATGGCCGCTTTTCTGGATTCATCGACTGTGGCCGGCTGGGTGTGGCGGACCGCTATCAGGACATAGCG
TTGGCTACCCGTGATATTGCTGAAGAGCTTGGCGGCGAATGGGCTGACCGCTTCCTCGTGCTTTACGGTA
TCGCCGCTCCCGATTCGCAGCGCATCGCCTTCTATCGCCTTCTTGACGAGTTCTTCTGAGCGGGACTCTG
GGGTTCGAAATGACCGACCAAGCGACGCCCAACCTGCCATCACGAGATTTCGATTCCACCGCCGCCTTCT
ATGAAAGGTTGGGCTTCGGAATCGTTTTCCGGGACGCCGGCTGGATGATCCTCCAGCGCGGGGATCTCAT
GCTGGAGTTCTTCGCCCACCCTAGGGGGAGGCTAACTGAAACACGGAAGGAGACAATACCGGAAGGAACC
CGCGCTATGACGGCAATAAAAAGACAGAATAAAACGCACGGTGTTGGGTCGTTTGTTCATAAACGCGGGG
TTCGGTCCCAGGGCTGGCACTCTGTCGATACCCCACCGAGACCCCATTGGGGCCAATACGCCCGCGTTTC
TTCCTTTTCCCCACCCCACCCCCCAAGTTCGGGTGAAGGCCCAGGGCTCGCAGCCAACGTCGGGGCGGCA
GGCCCTGCCATAGCCTCAGGTTACTCATATATACTTTAGATTGATTTAAAACTTCATTTTTAATTTAAAA
GGATCTAGGTGAAGATCCTTTTTGATAATCTCATGACCAAAATCCCTTAACGTGAGTTTTCGTTCCACTG
AGCGTCAGACCCCGTAGAAAAGATCAAAGGATCTTCTTGAGATCCTTTTTTTCTGCGCGTAATCTGCTGC
TTGCAAACAAAAAAACCACCGCTACCAGCGGTGGTTTGTTTGCCGGATCAAGAGCTACCAACTCTTTTTC
CGAAGGTAACTGGCTTCAGCAGAGCGCAGATACCAAATACTGTTCTTCTAGTGTAGCCGTAGTTAGGCCA
CCACTTCAAGAACTCTGTAGCACCGCCTACATACCTCGCTCTGCTAATCCTGTTACCAGTGGCTGCTGCC
AGTGGCGATAAGTCGTGTCTTACCGGGTTGGACTCAAGACGATAGTTACCGGATAAGGCGCAGCGGTCGG
GCTGAACGGGGGGTTCGTGCACACAGCCCAGCTTGGAGCGAACGACCTACACCGAACTGAGATACCTACA
GCGTGAGCTATGAGAAAGCGCCACGCTTCCCGAAGGGAGAAAGGCGGACAGGTATCCGGTAAGCGGCAGG
GTCGGAACAGGAGAGCGCACGAGGGAGCTTCCAGGGGGAAACGCCTGGTATCTTTATAGTCCTGTCGGGT
TTCGCCACCTCTGACTTGAGCGTCGATTTTTGTGATGCTCGTCAGGGGGGCGGAGCCTATGGAAAAACGC
CAGCAACGCGGCCTTTTTACGGTTCCTGGCCTTTTGCTGGCCTTTTGCTCACATG
Features (pLannotate 1.2.2; 16 found; start..end, strand, type, name):
      1..47      +  rep_origin     RSF ori (fragment): Plasmids containing the RSF 1030 origin of replication can be propagated in E. coli cells that contain additional plasmids with compatible origins.
    115..418     +  enhancer       CMV enhancer: human cytomegalovirus immediate early enhancer
    419..622     +  promoter       CMV promoter: human cytomegalovirus (CMV) immediate early promoter
    676..879     +  ncRNA          IRES Cx43: Accession: RF00487 - Connexin-43 internal ribosome entry site (IRES)
    878..2023    +  CDS            Gja1: CXA1_RAT - Also known as Cxn-43. Experimental evidence at protein level: Swiss-Prot protein existence level 1. Gap junction protein that acts as a regulator of bladder capacity. A gap junction consists of a cluster of closely packed pairs of transmembrane channels, the connexons, through which materials of low MW diffuse from one cell to a neighboring cell. Negative regulator of bladder functional capacity: acts by enhancing intercellular electrical and chemical transmission, thus sensitizing bladder muscles to cholinergic neural stimuli and causing them to contract (By similarity). May play a
   2045..2725    +  CDS            mEos3.2: improved monomeric variant of green-to-red photoswitchable fluorescent protein EosFP (Zhang et al., 2012)
   2741..2824    +  CDS            large T antigen (fragment): large T antigen from SV40 (simian virus 40)
   2847..2968    +  polyA_signal   SV40 poly(A) signal: SV40 polyadenylation signal
   3002..3430    -  rep_origin     f1 ori (sequence partly withheld): f1 bacteriophage origin of replication; arrow indicates direction of (+) strand synthesis
   3457..3561    +  promoter       AmpR promoter: bla
   3563..3920    +  promoter       SV40 promoter: SV40 enhancer and early promoter
   3955..4749    +  CDS            NeoR/KanR: aminoglycoside phosphotransferase from Tn5; aph(3')-II (or nptII); confers resistance to neomycin, kanamycin, and G418 (Geneticin®)
   4770..4922    +  CDS            ble (fragment): BLE_KLEPN - Experimental evidence at protein level: Swiss-Prot protein existence level 1. Binding protein with a strong affinity to the bleomycin family of antibiotics. Binds to CL990; an antimitotic-antibiotic compound. From Klebsiella pneumoniae.
   4981..5028    +  polyA_signal   HSV TK poly(A) signal: herpes simplex virus thymidine kinase polyadenylation signal (Cole and Stacy, 1985)
   5119..5135    -  polyA_signal   bGH poly(A) signal (fragment): bovine growth hormone polyadenylation signal
   5357..5945    +  rep_origin     ori: high-copy-number ColE1/pMB1/pBR322/pUC origin of replication
