[The description below was written by a language model from this plasmid's Addgene catalogue record and pLannotate feature annotations shown in this document.]
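Description:
mEos3.2-Cx43-7 is a mammalian expression plasmid that produces rat connexin 43 (Gja1, Cx43) fused at its C terminus to the photoconvertible fluorescent protein mEos3.2. It is built on an mEos3.2 N1-style backbone, and the sequenced record is about 6.0 kb. It replicates in E. coli from a high-copy ColE1/pUC origin and also carries an f1 origin. A single Tn5 NeoR/KanR gene handles selection in both hosts. A bacterial bla-type promoter drives it for kanamycin resistance in E. coli, and the SV40 enhancer/early promoter drives it for G418 selection of transfected mammalian cells, with an HSV TK polyadenylation signal downstream. The short annotations for RSF ori, large T antigen, ble and bGH poly(A) are fragment-level matches in backbone sequence, not functional parts.

The expression cassette uses the human CMV immediate-early enhancer and promoter. Next comes a stretch annotated as the Cx43 IRES, which indicates that part of the native 5′ untranslated region was carried over with the cDNA. This is followed by the Gja1 coding sequence, a short linker (the "7" in the name probably refers to its length in amino acids, though the record does not say so), the mEos3.2 coding sequence, and an SV40 poly(A) signal. Connexin 43 assembles into connexon hemichannels that cluster as gap junction plaques between neighbouring cells, so the fusion serves as a gap junction localization marker. mEos3.2 is an improved monomeric EosFP variant that converts from a green state (excitation 507 nm, emission 516 nm) to a red state (572/580 nm). This makes the construct suitable for live-cell imaging, for pulse-chase style tracking of connexin trafficking and plaque turnover, and for single-molecule localization microscopy such as PALM.
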