Addgene plasmid #57453: mEos3.2-Cx43-7
Purpose: Localization: Gap Junctions, Excitation: 507 / 572, Emission: 516 / 580
Depositing lab: Michael Davidson. Depositing organization: Florida State University, Tallahassee.
Backbone
  Vector backbone: mEos3.2
  Backbone size w/o insert (bp): 4750
  Vector type: Mammalian Expression
  Selectable markers: Neomycin (select with G418)
Growth in bacteria
  Bacterial resistance: Kanamycin, 50 μg/mL
  Growth temperature: 37°C
  Growth strain: DH5alpha
  Copy number: High Copy
Gene/Insert
  Gene/Insert name: Cx43 (alt name: NM_012567.2)
  Species: R. norvegicus (rat)
  Entrez Gene: Gja1 (a.k.a. Cx43, Cxnk1)
  Promoter: CMV
  Tag / fusion protein: mEos3.2 (C terminal on insert)
  Cloning method: Unknown
  Sequencing primers: 5′ CMV-F; 3′ SV40pA-R
Terms and licenses: Academic/Nonprofit Terms; Industry Terms
Depositor comments: . Excitation = 507 / 572; Emission = 516 / 580
How to cite: mEos3.2-Cx43-7 was a gift from Michael Davidson (Addgene plasmid # 57453 ; http://n2t.net/addgene:57453 ; RRID:Addgene_57453)
