>Addgene plasmid #57453 | mEos3.2-Cx43-7 | depositor partial sequence | sequence record 88586 | insert sequence
AGATCCGCTAGCGCTACCGGACTCAGATCTCGAGCTCAAGCTTCGAATTCGGCAGCACTTTTCTTTCATT
GGGGGGAAGGCGTGAGGAAAGTACCAAACAGCAGCAGACTTTTAAACTTTAAACAGACAGGTCTGAGAGC
CTGAACTCTCATTTTTCCTTTGACTTCAGCCTCCAAGGAGTTCCACCAACTTTGGCGCGCCGGCTTCACT
TTCATTAAGTGAAAGAGAGGTGCCCAGACATGGGTGACTGGAGTGCCTTGGGGAAGCTTCTGGACAAGGT
CCAAGCCTACTCCACCGCTGGAGGGAAGGTGTGGCTGTCAGTGCTCTTCATATTCAGAATCCTGCTCCTG
GGGACAGCTGTTGAGTCAGCTTGGGGTGATGAACAGTCTGCCTTTCGCTGTAACACTCAACAACCTGGCT
GCGAAAACGTCTGCTATGACAAGTCCTTCCCCATCTCTCACGTGCGCTTCTGGGTCCTTCAGATCATATT
CGTGTCTGTGCCCACACTCCTGTACTTGGCCCATGTGTTCTATGTGATGAGGAAGGAAGAGAAGCTAAAC
AAGAAAGAAGAGGAGCTCAAAGTGGCCCAGACTGACGGGGTCAACGTGGAGATGCACCTGAAGCAGATTG
AAATCAAGAAGTTCAAGTACGGGATTGAAGAGCACGGCAAGGTGAAAATGAGGGGCGGCTTGCTGAGAAC
CTACATCATCAGCATCCTCTTCAAGTCTGTCTTCGAGGTGGCCTTCCTGCTCATCCAGTGGTACATCTAT
GGGTTCAGCTTGAGCGCGGTCTACACCTGCAAGAGAGATCCCTGCCCCCACCAGGTAGACTGCTTCCTCT
CACGTCCCACGGAGAAAACCATCTTCATCATCTTCATGCTGGTGGTGTCCTTGGTGTCTCTCGCTTTGAA
CATCATTGAGCTCTTCTACGTCTTCTTCAAAGGCGTTAAGGATCGCGTGAAGGGAAGAAGCGATCCTTAC
CACGCCACCACTGGCCCACTGAGCCCATCAAAAGACTGCGGATCTCCAAAATACGCCTACTTCAATGGCT
GCTCCTCACCAACGGCTCCACTCTCGCCTATGTCTCCTCCTGGGTACAAGCTGGTTACTGGTGACAGAAA
CAATTCCTCGTGCCGCAATTACAACAAGCAAGCTAGCGAGCAAAACTGGGCGAACTACAGCGCAGAGCAA
AATCGCATGGGGCAGGCCGGAAGCACCATCTCCAACTCGCACGCCCAGCCGTTCGATTTCCCCGACGACA
ACCAGAATGCCAAAAAAGTTGCTGCTGGACATGAACTCCAGCCATTAGCCATCGTGGACCAACGACCTTC
CAGCAGAGCCAGCAGCCGCGCCAGCAGCAGGCCTCGGCCTGATGACCTGGAGATTGCGGATCCACCGGTC
GCCACCATGAGTGCGATTAAGCCAGACATGAAGATCAAACTCCGTATGGAAGGCAACGTAAACGGGCACC
ACTTTGTGATCGACGGAGATGGTACAGGCAAGCCTTTTGAGGGAAAACAGAGTATGGATCTTGAAGTCAA
AGAGGGCGGACCTCTGCCTTTTGCCTTTGATATCCTGACCACTGCATTCCATTACGGCAACAGGGTATTC
GCCAAATATCCAGACAACATACAAGACTATTTTAAGCAGTCGTTTCCTAAGGGGTATTCGTGGGAACGAA
GCTTGACTTTCGAAGACGGGGGCATTTGCAACGCCAGAAACGACATAACAATGGAAGGGGACACTTTCTA
TAATAAAGTTCGATTTTATGGTACCAACTTTCCCGCCAATGGTCCAGTTATGCAGAAGAAGACGCTGAAA
TGGGAGCCCTCCACTGAGAAAATGTATGTGCGTGATGGAGTGCTGACGGGTGATATTGAGATGGCTTTGT
TGCTTGAAGGAAATGCCCATTACCGATGTGACTTCAGAACTACTTACAAAGCTAAGGAGAAGGGTGTCAA
GTTACCAGGCGCCCACTTTGTGGACCACTGCATTGAGATTTTAAGCCATGACAAAGATTACAACAAGGTT
AAGCTGTATGAGCATGCTGTTGCTCATTCTGGATTGCCTGACAATGCCAGACGATAAGCGGCCGCGACTC
TAGATCATAATCAGCCATACCACATT
